Addgene plasmid #103107: pUC19-F3QMY7
Purpose: Cas9 coding gene template with optimized sequence for human codon usage
Depositing lab: Duhee Bang. Depositing organization: Yonsei University. Publication: High-throughput construction of multiple cas9 gene variants via assembly of high-depth tiled and sequence-verified oligonucleotides. Cho N, Seo HN, Ryu T, Kwon E, Huh S, Noh J, Yeom H, Hwang B, Ha H, Lee JH, Kwon S, Bang D. Nucleic Acids Res. 2018 May 18;46(9):e55. doi: 10.1093/nar/gky112. PubMed 29529247.
Backbone
  Vector backbone: pUC19
  Backbone manufacturer: NEB(New England Biolabs)
  Vector type: CRISPR ; Cloning vector
Growth in bacteria
  Bacterial resistance: Ampicillin, 100 μg/mL
  Growth temperature: 37°C
  Growth strain: DH5alpha
  Copy number: High Copy
Gene/Insert
  Gene/Insert name: F3QMY7(Cas9 coding gene from Parasutterella excrementihominis YIT 11859)
  Insert size (bp): 4284
  Mutation: human codon-optimized
  Cloning method: Gibson Cloning
  Sequencing primers: 5′ gctgcaaggcgattaagttg; 3′ cggctcgtatgttgtgtgg
Terms and licenses: Academic/Nonprofit Terms; Industry Terms: Not Available to Industry
How to cite: pUC19-F3QMY7 was a gift from Duhee Bang (Addgene plasmid # 103107 ; http://n2t.net/addgene:103107 ; RRID:Addgene_103107)
