[The description below was written by a language model from this plasmid's Addgene catalogue record and pLannotate feature annotations shown in this document.]
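Description:
pUC19-F3QMY7 is a bacterial cloning plasmid that stores a synthetic Cas9 gene as a template rather than as a ready-to-use expression construct. The backbone is pUC19, propagated in E. coli at high copy from the pUC/ColE1-type origin and selected with ampicillin through the β-lactamase gene and its native promoter. The full sequence record is about 7.0 kb. The short fragments annotated as bom, rop, lacI and RSF ori are small partial matches typical of automated annotation of pUC-family backbones, not functional elements.

The insert is a roughly 4.3 kb open reading frame encoding the Cas9 orthologue designated F3QMY7 from Parasutterella excrementihominis YIT 11859, recoded for human codon usage and introduced by Gibson assembly. The feature table does not annotate the Cas9 coding sequence itself. However, a large unannotated stretch lies between the remaining lacZα fragment and the lac operator, lac promoter and CAP binding site, which is consistent with the insert occupying the pUC19 polylinker region and interrupting lacZα. No mammalian promoter, polyadenylation signal, nuclear localisation signal, epitope tag or guide RNA cassette is recorded, so the only nearby regulatory element is the bacterial lac promoter inherited from the backbone.

The stated purpose is to serve as a human codon-optimised Cas9 gene template. In practice the coding sequence would be amplified or subcloned into an appropriate expression vector to characterise this orthologue or test it for genome editing. It comes from a project that built multiple cas9 gene variants by assembling sequence-verified oligonucleotides.
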