Features (pLannotate 1.2.2; 11 found; start..end, strand, type, name):
    108..207     +  misc_feature   bom (fragment): basis of mobility region from pBR322
    213..367     -  CDS            lacZα (fragment): LacZα fragment of β-galactosidase; lacZ fragment
   4759..4775    -  protein_bind   lac operator: The lac repressor binds to the lac operator to inhibit transcription in E. coli. This inhibition can be relieved by adding lactose or isopropyl-β-D-thiogalactopyranoside (IPTG). lac repressor encoded by lacI
   4783..4813    -  promoter       lac promoter: promoter for the E. coli lac operon
   4828..4849    -  protein_bind   CAP binding site: CAP binding activates transcription in the presence of cAMP. E. coli catabolite activator protein
   4862..4954    -  CDS            lacI (fragment): lac repressor; lacI; The lac repressor binds to the lac operator to inhibit transcription in E. coli. This inhibition can be relieved by adding lactose or isopropyl-β-D-thiogalactopyranoside (IPTG).
   4956..5004    -  rep_origin     RSF ori (fragment): Plasmids containing the RSF 1030 origin of replication can be propagated in E. coli cells that contain additional plasmids with compatible origins.
   5187..5775    -  rep_origin     ori: high-copy-number ColE1/pMB1/pBR322/pUC origin of replication
   5946..6806    -  CDS            AmpR: β-lactamase; bla; confers resistance to ampicillin, carbenicillin, and related antibiotics
   6807..6911    -  promoter       AmpR promoter: bla
   7006..6       +  CDS            rop (fragment) (across the origin): Rop protein, which maintains plasmids at low copy number; rop
>Addgene plasmid #103107 | pUC19-F3QMY7 | addgene full sequence | sequence record 201816 | Addgene NGS Result
CTCTGACACATGCAGCTCCCGGAGACGGTCACAGCTTGTCTGTAAGCGGATGCCGGGAGCAGACAAGCCC
GTCAGGGCGCGTCAGCGGGTGTTGGCGGGTGTCGGGGCTGGCTTAACTATGCGGCATCAGAGCAGATTGT
ACTGAGAGTGCACCATATGCGGTGTGAAATACCGCACAGATGCGTAAGGAGAAAATACCGCATCAGGCGC
CATTCGCCATTCAGGCTGCGCAACTGTTGGGAAGGGCGATCGGTGCGGGCCTCTTCGCTATTACGCCAGC
TGGCGAAAGGGGGATGTGCTGCAAGGCGATTAAGTTGGGTAACGCCAGGGTTTTCCCAGTCACGACGTTG
TAAAACGACGGCCAGTGTGCTGTCTCATCATTTTGGCAAAGAATTCGCGGCCGCCACCATGGGTAAGACA
CACATCATCGGCGTCGGTCTTGACCTGGGCGGAACCTATACCGGTACCTTTATAACCTCCCATCCCAGTG
ACGAAGCCGAGCACCGCGATCATAGCTCTGCATTTACCGTGGTGAACTCCGAGAAGCTCTCTTTTAGCTC
TAAGTCACGGACAGCCGTTCGCCATCGGGTACGGAGCTACAAGGGGTTTGACCTGAGACGGAGATTGCTC
CTGCTCGTGGCTGAGTACCAACTTCTGCAGAAAAAGCAAACCCTGGCGCCAGAAGAACGCGAAAACCTCC
GCATAGCCCTTAGTGGGTACCTCAAGAGACGGGGGTACGCAAGGACGGAGGCCGAAACCGACACTTCCGT
CCTCGAATCTTTGGATCCTTCCGTATTCTCATCTGCCCCAAGTTTTACTAACTTCTTCAATGACTCAGAG
CCCCTCAATATCCAGTGGGAAGCCATCGCCAACTCACCAGAAACTACAAAGGCACTCAACAAGGAGCTCA
GCGGTCAGAAAGAGGCTGATTTTAAAAAATATATCAAGACATCTTTCCCAGAGTACTCCGCCAAGGAAAT
CTTGGCTAATTACGTCGAGGGTAGGCGAGCAATCCTCGACGCCAGCAAGTACATTGCGAACCTTCAGAGT
CTGGGGCACAAACACAGAAGCAAGTACCTGAGCGATATTCTTCAAGACATGAAAAGGGATAGCCGGATTA
CCCGCCTTTCTGAAGCCTTTGGCTCTACCGACAATCTCTGGAGAATAATTGGCAATATTAGTAACTTGCA
GGAGCGGGCGGTACGGTGGTATTTCAATGACGCAAAATTTGAACAGGGGCAGGAACAGCTGGATGCCGTC
AAGCTGAAGAACGTACTCGTCCGGGCCCTGAAGTATCTGAGAAGCGACGATAAGGAATGGAGCGCGAGCC
AAAAGCAGATCATCCAGTCACTGGAACAGTCCGGGGACGTTCTGGACGTGCTGGCTGGGCTGGATCCAGA
CAGGACAATCCCTCCTTACGAAGACCAAAACAATCGGCGTCCCCCAGAAGACCAGACACTGTACCTTAAC
CCCAAAGCTTTGTCTTCCGAGTATGGAGAAAAGTGGAAGTCTTGGGCAAACAAGTTTGCTGGCGCATATC
CCCTGCTTACGGAGGATCTCACCGAGATTCTCAAGAATACGGACAGGAAGAGCCGGATCAAGATCCGCAG
CGATGTGCTCCCCGACTCTGATTACCGGTTGGCGTACATCCTCCAACGAGCTTTTGATCGGTCCATCGCC
CTGGATGAATGCTCTATCAGGCGAACTGCAGAGGACTTCGAGAACGGGGTCGTAATCAAGAATGAGAAAT
TGGAGGACGTGTTGTCCGGCCACCAGCTGGAGGAGTTCCTGGAATTTGCCAATAGGTATTACCAAGAAAC
CGCTAAGGCGAAGAACGGGCTCTGGTTTCCAGAAAACGCTCTTCTCGAACGCGCCGATCTGCATCCCCCT
ATGAAGAATAAGATTCTGAATGTTATAGTGGGGCAGGCTCTCGGAGTTTCACCGGCGGAGGGTACAGATT
TTATCGAAGAAATCTGGAATAGCAAGGTTAAAGGCCGATCTACCGTCCGCAGCATCTGTAACGCAATCGA
AAATGAGCGAAAAACCTACGGTCCCTACTTCAGCGAGGACTACAAGTTCGTCAAGACCGCCCTGAAGGAA
GGAAAGACAGAAAAGGAACTCTCCAAGAAATTCGCCGCAGTGATCAAAGTGCTGAAGATGGTGTCAGAGG
TGGTGCCCTTCATCGGGAAGGAGCTCCGGCTCTCCGACGAAGCCCAGTCCAAATTCGATAACCTGTATTC
TCTGGCCCAGCTGTACAATCTGATCGAAACCGAAAGGAACGGGTTCTCCAAAGTGTCTCTCGCTGCCCAC
CTGGAGAACGCATGGCGGATGACCATGACAGATGGGTCCGCACAATGTTGTAGGCTGCCCGCTGATTGTG
TGCGACCATTCGATGGTTTTATCAGGAAGGCGATCGACAGAAATTCCTGGGAAGTGGCTAAGCGGATAGC
CGAGGAAGTGAAGAAGAGCGTTGATTTCACCAATGGGACAGTCAAAATCCCCGTTGCAATCGAGGCTAAC
AGCTTCAACTTTACCGCTTCACTGACTGATCTGAAGTACATACAGCTTAAGGAGCAAAAGCTCAAGAAGA
AACTGGAGGACATCCAACGGAACGAAGAAAATCAGGAGAAAAGGTGGCTCTCAAAGGAGGAGCGCATACG
GGCCGACAGCCACGGGATTTGCGCATACACCGGACGGCCCCTTGATGACGTGGGTGAGATTGACCACATT
ATCCCAAGGTCCCTCACACTGAAAAAATCAGAGTCAATCTATAATTCAGAGGTCAATTTGATATTCGTGT
CAGCCCAGGGGAATCAGGAAAAGAAGAATAATATCTATCTCCTCAGTAACCTTGCCAAAAATTATCTGGC
CGCCGTTTTCGGTACTAGCGACCTTTCTCAGATCACGAATGAGATAGAGAGCACCGTGCTCCAGCTGAAA
GCCGCAGGGCGCCTTGGATATTTCGATTTGTTGAGCGAGAAAGAACGCGCATGCGCACGGCACGCACTTT
TCCTGAATAGCGACTCCGAAGCGAGAAGGGCTGTGATCGACGTCCTGGGTTCCCGCCGCAAGGCCAGCGT
TAATGGAACCCAGGCATGGTTTGTGCGCAGCATCTTCAGCAAGGTTAGACAGGCCCTGGCTGCCTGGACT
CAAGAAACCGGTAACGAACTGATCTTCGACGCAATATCCGTGCCTGCAGCAGACTCCAGCGAGATGCGCA
AGAGATTCGCTGAGTATCGACCAGAGTTTCGGAAGCCTAAAGTACAACCCGTTGCTTCTCATAGCATTGA
TGCCATGTGTATCTATCTGGCGGCTTGTAGCGACCCTTTTAAAACCAAGCGCATGGGGTCCCAGCTTGCC
ATATACGAACCAATTAACTTCGACAACCTGTTCACTGGAAGTTGCCAGGTTATTCAGAATACACCCAGAA
ATTTCAGCGATAAGACCAACATCGCTAATAGCCCCATTTTTAAAGAAACCATCTACGCGGAGCGGTTCCT
GGATATTATTGTGAGCCGGGGTGAAATCTTCATCGGATACCCGTCTAACATGCCATTTGAGGAGAAGCCT
AACAGAATTTCCATCGGAGGGAAAGATCCTTTCAGTATTCTCTCTGTGCTGGGTGCGTATCTGGATAAGG
CACCTTCTAGCGAGAAAGAGAAGCTCACAATATACAGAGTGGTGAAGAACAAAGCCTTCGAGCTCTTTAG
CAAGGTGGCCGGAAGTAAATTCACGGCCGAGGAGGACAAGGCTGCTAAGATCCTGGAGGCACTCCACTTC
GTGACAGTGAAGCAGGACGTGGCTGCAACAGTTTCCGATCTGATCAAATCCAAGAAGGAATTGTCTAAAG
ATTCTATAGAGAATTTGGCCAAGCAAAAAGGGTGCCTTAAGAAGGTCGAATACAGTAGCAAGGAGTTCAA
ATTTAAGGGGAGTCTGATTATTCCAGCCGCAGTGGAGTGGGGAAAGGTACTTTGGAACGTGTTTAAGGAG
AACACCGCGGAAGAGCTGAAGGATGAGAATGCCCTGCGCAAAGCCCTTGAAGCTGCCTGGCCGTCTTCTT
TCGGGACTAGGAATTTGCACAGCAAGGCTAAACGGGTATTCTCTCTCCCTGTGGTGGCTACTCAGTCCGG
AGCTGTGCGCATCCGGCGCAAAACAGCCTTCGGAGACTTTGTGTACCAGTCACAGGATACAAATAACCTC
TATTCATCCTTTCCGGTCAAAAATGGCAAACTGGACTGGTCCAGTCCAATTATCCATCCCGCCCTGCAGA
ACCGGAATCTGACCGCTTATGGATACCGATTTGTAGATCACGACAGAAGCATTAGCATGTCCGAGTTCCG
CGAAGTCTATAATAAAGACGATTTGATGAGGATCGAACTGGCTCAGGGCACCTCTTCCAGGCGCTACCTG
CGGGTGGAAATGCCCGGCGAGAAATTCCTGGCCTGGTTTGGGGAGAATTCCATTTCCCTCGGGTCCTCCT
TCAAGTTTAGCGTGTCAGAAGTCTTCGATAACAAAATATATACCGAAAACGCTGAATTCACAAAGTTTTT
GCCCAAGCCGAGGGAAGACAATAAACATAACGGCACAATCTTCTTTGAACTGGTGGGGCCTCGAGTCATC
TTCAATTACATCGTGGGAGGGGCTGCCTCATCACTTAAAGAGATTTTTAGCGAAGCCGGTAAAGAGCGGT
CCAGCAGGGCTGACCCCAAGAAGAAGAGGAAGGTGAGGTCCATGGTCATAGCTGTTTCCTGTGTGAAATT
GTTATCCGCTCACAATTCCACACAACATACGAGCCGGAAGCATAAAGTGTAAAGCCTGGGGTGCCTAATG
AGTGAGCTAACTCACATTAATTGCGTTGCGCTCACTGCCCGCTTTCCAGTCGGGAAACCTGTCGTGCCAG
CTGCATTAATGAATCGGCCAACGCGCGGGGAGAGGCGGTTTGCGTATTGGGCGCTCTTCCGCTTCCTCGC
TCACTGACTCGCTGCGCTCGGTCGTTCGGCTGCGTCTTCCGCTTCCTCGCTCACTGACTCGCTGCGCTCG
GTCGTTCGGCTGCGGCGAGCGGTATCAGCTCACTCAAAGGCGGTAATACGGTTATCCACAGAATCAGGGG
ATAACGCAGGAAAGAACATGTGAGCAAAAGGCCAGCAAAAGGCCAGGAACCGTAAAAAGGCCGCGTTGCT
GGCGTTTTTCCATAGGCTCCGCCCCCCTGACGAGCATCACAAAAATCGACGCTCAAGTCAGAGGTGGCGA
AACCCGACAGGACTATAAAGATACCAGGCGTTTCCCCCTGGAAGCTCCCTCGTGCGCTCTCCTGTTCCGA
CCCTGCCGCTTACCGGATACCTGTCCGCCTTTCTCCCTTCGGGAAGCGTGGCGCTTTCTCATAGCTCACG
CTGTAGGTATCTCAGTTCGGTGTAGGTCGTTCGCTCCAAGCTGGGCTGTGTGCACGAACCCCCCGTTCAG
CCCGACCGCTGCGCCTTATCCGGTAACTATCGTCTTGAGTCCAACCCGGTAAGACACGACTTATCGCCAC
TGGCAGCAGCCACTGGTAACAGGATTAGCAGAGCGAGGTATGTAGGCGGTGCTACAGAGTTCTTGAAGTG
GTGGCCTAACTACGGCTACACTAGAAGAACAGTATTTGGTATCTGCGCTCTGCTGAAGCCAGTTACCTTC
GGAAAAAGAGTTGGTAGCTCTTGATCCGGCAAACAAACCACCGCTGGTAGCGGTGGTTTTTTTGTTTGCA
AGCAGCAGATTACGCGCAGAAAAAAAGGATCTCAAGAAGATCCTTTGATCTTTTCTACGGGGTCTGACGC
TCAGTGGAACGAAAACTCACGTTAAGGGATTTTGGTCATGAGATTATCAAAAAGGATCTTCACCTAGATC
CTTTTAAATTAAAAATGAAGTTTTAAATCAATCTAAAGTATATATGAGTAAACTTGGTCTGACAGTTACC
AATGCTTAATCAGTGAGGCACCTATCTCAGCGATCTGTCTATTTCGTTCATCCATAGTTGCCTGACTCCC
CGTCGTGTAGATAACTACGATACGGGAGGGCTTACCATCTGGCCCCAGTGCTGCAATGATACCGCGAGAC
CCACGCTCACCGGCTCCAGATTTATCAGCAATAAACCAGCCAGCCGGAAGGGCCGAGCGCAGAAGTGGTC
CTGCAACTTTATCCGCCTCCATCCAGTCTATTAATTGTTGCCGGGAAGCTAGAGTAAGTAGTTCGCCAGT
TAATAGTTTGCGCAACGTTGTTGCCATTGCTACAGGCATCGTGGTGTCACGCTCGTCGTTTGGTATGGCT
TCATTCAGCTCCGGTTCCCAACGATCAAGGCGAGTTACATGATCCCCCATGTTGTGCAAAAAAGCGGTTA
GCTCCTTCGGTCCTCCGATCGTTGTCAGAAGTAAGTTGGCCGCAGTGTTATCACTCATGGTTATGGCAGC
ACTGCATAATTCTCTTACTGTCATGCCATCCGTAAGATGCTTTTCTGTGACTGGTGAGTACTCAACCAAG
TCATTCTGAGAATAGTGTATGCGGCGACCGAGTTGCTCTTGCCCGGCGTCAATACGGGATAATACCGCGC
CACATAGCAGAACTTTAAAAGTGCTCATCATTGGAAAACGTTCTTCGGGGCGAAAACTCTCAAGGATCTT
ACCGCTGTTGAGATCCAGTTCGATGTAACCCACTCGTGCACCCAACTGATCTTCAGCATCTTTTACTTTC
ACCAGCGTTTCTGGGTGAGCAAAAACAGGAAGGCAAAATGCCGCAAAAAAGGGAATAAGGGCGACACGGA
AATGTTGAATACTCATACTCTTCCTTTTTCAATATTATTGAAGCATTTATCAGGGTTATTGTCTCATGAG
CGGATACATATTTGAATGTATTTAGAAAAATAAACAAATAGGGGTTCCGCGCACATTTCCCCGAAAAGTG
CCACCTGACGTCTAAGAAACCATTATTATCATGACATTAACCTATAAAAATAGGCGTATCACGAGGCCCT
TTCGTCTCGCGCGTTTCGGTGATGACGGTGAAAAC
