>Addgene plasmid #103107 | pUC19-F3QMY7 | depositor partial sequence | sequence record 195251 | F3QMY7
ATGGGTAAGACACACATCATCGGCGTCGGTCTTGACCTGGGCGGAACCTATACCGGTACCTTTATAACCT
CCCATCCCAGTGACGAAGCCGAGCACCGCGATCATAGCTCTGCATTTACCGTGGTGAACTCCGAGAAGCT
CTCTTTTAGCTCTAAGTCACGGACAGCCGTTCGCCATCGGGTACGGAGCTACAAGGGGTTTGACCTGAGA
CGGAGATTGCTCCTGCTCGTGGCTGAGTACCAACTTCTGCAGAAAAAGCAAACCCTGGCGCCAGAAGAAC
GCGAAAACCTCCGCATAGCCCTTAGTGGGTACCTCAAGAGACGGGGGTACGCAAGGACGGAGGCCGAAAC
CGACACTTCCGTCCTCGAATCTTTGGATCCTTCCGTATTCTCATCTGCCCCAAGTTTTACTAACTTCTTC
AATGACTCAGAGCCCCTCAATATCCAGTGGGAAGCCATCGCCAACTCACCAGAAACTACAAAGGCACTCA
ACAAGGAGCTCAGCGGTCAGAAAGAGGCTGATTTTAAAAAATATATCAAGACATCTTTCCCAGAGTACTC
CGCCAAGGAAATCTTGGCTAATTACGTCGAGGGTAGGCGAGCAATCCTCGACGCCAGCAAGTACATTGCG
AACCTTCAGAGTCTGGGGCACAAACACAGAAGCAAGTACCTGAGCGATATTCTTCAAGACATGAAAAGGG
ATAGCCGGATTACCCGCCTTTCTGAAGCCTTTGGCTCTACCGACAATCTCTGGAGAATAATTGGCAATAT
TAGTAACTTGCAGGAGCGGGCGGTACGGTGGTATTTCAATGACGCAAAATTTGAACAGGGGCAGGAACAG
CTGGATGCCGTCAAGCTGAAGAACGTACTCGTCCGGGCCCTGAAGTATCTGAGAAGCGACGATAAGGAAT
GGAGCGCGAGCCAAAAGCAGATCATCCAGTCACTGGAACAGTCCGGGGACGTTCTGGACGTGCTGGCTGG
GCTGGATCCAGACAGGACAATCCCTCCTTACGAAGACCAAAACAATCGGCGTCCCCCAGAAGACCAGACA
CTGTACCTTAACCCCAAAGCTTTGTCTTCCGAGTATGGAGAAAAGTGGAAGTCTTGGGCAAACAAGTTTG
CTGGCGCATATCCCCTGCTTACGGAGGATCTCACCGAGATTCTCAAGAATACGGACAGGAAGAGCCGGAT
CAAGATCCGCAGCGATGTGCTCCCCGACTCTGATTACCGGTTGGCGTACATCCTCCAACGAGCTTTTGAT
CGGTCCATCGCCCTGGATGAATGCTCTATCAGGCGAACTGCAGAGGACTTCGAGAACGGGGTCGTAATCA
AGAATGAGAAATTGGAGGACGTGTTGTCCGGCCACCAGCTGGAGGAGTTCCTGGAATTTGCCAATAGGTA
TTACCAAGAAACCGCTAAGGCGAAGAACGGGCTCTGGTTTCCAGAAAACGCTCTTCTCGAACGCGCCGAT
CTGCATCCCCCTATGAAGAATAAGATTCTGAATGTTATAGTGGGGCAGGCTCTCGGAGTTTCACCGGCGG
AGGGTACAGATTTTATCGAAGAAATCTGGAATAGCAAGGTTAAAGGCCGATCTACCGTCCGCAGCATCTG
TAACGCAATCGAAAATGAGCGAAAAACCTACGGTCCCTACTTCAGCGAGGACTACAAGTTCGTCAAGACC
GCCCTGAAGGAAGGAAAGACAGAAAAGGAACTCTCCAAGAAATTCGCCGCAGTGATCAAAGTGCTGAAGA
TGGTGTCAGAGGTGGTGCCCTTCATCGGGAAGGAGCTCCGGCTCTCCGACGAAGCCCAGTCCAAATTCGA
TAACCTGTATTCTCTGGCCCAGCTGTACAATCTGATCGAAACCGAAAGGAACGGGTTCTCCAAAGTGTCT
CTCGCTGCCCACCTGGAGAACGCATGGCGGATGACCATGACAGATGGGTCCGCACAATGTTGTAGGCTGC
CCGCTGATTGTGTGCGACCATTCGATGGTTTTATCAGGAAGGCGATCGACAGAAATTCCTGGGAAGTGGC
TAAGCGGATAGCCGAGGAAGTGAAGAAGAGCGTTGATTTCACCAATGGGACAGTCAAAATCCCCGTTGCA
ATCGAGGCTAACAGCTTCAACTTTACCGCTTCACTGACTGATCTGAAGTACATACAGCTTAAGGAGCAAA
AGCTCAAGAAGAAACTGGAGGACATCCAACGGAACGAAGAAAATCAGGAGAAAAGGTGGCTCTCAAAGGA
GGAGCGCATACGGGCCGACAGCCACGGGATTTGCGCATACACCGGACGGCCCCTTGATGACGTGGGTGAG
ATTGACCACATTATCCCAAGGTCCCTCACACTGAAAAAATCAGAGTCAATCTATAATTCAGAGGTCAATT
TGATATTCGTGTCAGCCCAGGGGAATCAGGAAAAGAAGAATAATATCTATCTCCTCAGTAACCTTGCCAA
AAATTATCTGGCCGCCGTTTTCGGTACTAGCGACCTTTCTCAGATCACGAATGAGATAGAGAGCACCGTG
CTCCAGCTGAAAGCCGCAGGGCGCCTTGGATATTTCGATTTGTTGAGCGAGAAAGAACGCGCATGCGCAC
GGCACGCACTTTTCCTGAATAGCGACTCCGAAGCGAGAAGGGCTGTGATCGACGTCCTGGGTTCCCGCCG
CAAGGCCAGCGTTAATGGAACCCAGGCATGGTTTGTGCGCAGCATCTTCAGCAAGGTTAGACAGGCCCTG
GCTGCCTGGACTCAAGAAACCGGTAACGAACTGATCTTCGACGCAATATCCGTGCCTGCAGCAGACTCCA
GCGAGATGCGCAAGAGATTCGCTGAGTATCGACCAGAGTTTCGGAAGCCTAAAGTACAACCCGTTGCTTC
TCATAGCATTGATGCCATGTGTATCTATCTGGCGGCTTGTAGCGACCCTTTTAAAACCAAGCGCATGGGG
TCCCAGCTTGCCATATACGAACCAATTAACTTCGACAACCTGTTCACTGGAAGTTGCCAGGTTATTCAGA
ATACACCCAGAAATTTCAGCGATAAGACCAACATCGCTAATAGCCCCATTTTTAAAGAAACCATCTACGC
GGAGCGGTTCCTGGATATTATTGTGAGCCGGGGTGAAATCTTCATCGGATACCCGTCTAACATGCCATTT
GAGGAGAAGCCTAACAGAATTTCCATCGGAGGGAAAGATCCTTTCAGTATTCTCTCTGTGCTGGGTGCGT
ATCTGGATAAGGCACCTTCTAGCGAGAAAGAGAAGCTCACAATATACAGAGTGGTGAAGAACAAAGCCTT
CGAGCTCTTTAGCAAGGTGGCCGGAAGTAAATTCACGGCCGAGGAGGACAAGGCTGCTAAGATCCTGGAG
GCACTCCACTTCGTGACAGTGAAGCAGGACGTGGCTGCAACAGTTTCCGATCTGATCAAATCCAAGAAGG
AATTGTCTAAAGATTCTATAGAGAATTTGGCCAAGCAAAAAGGGTGCCTTAAGAAGGTCGAATACAGTAG
CAAGGAGTTCAAATTTAAGGGGAGTCTGATTATTCCAGCCGCAGTGGAGTGGGGAAAGGTACTTTGGAAC
GTGTTTAAGGAGAACACCGCGGAAGAGCTGAAGGATGAGAATGCCCTGCGCAAAGCCCTTGAAGCTGCCT
GGCCGTCTTCTTTCGGGACTAGGAATTTGCACAGCAAGGCTAAACGGGTATTCTCTCTCCCTGTGGTGGC
TACTCAGTCCGGAGCTGTGCGCATCCGGCGCAAAACAGCCTTCGGAGACTTTGTGTACCAGTCACAGGAT
ACAAATAACCTCTATTCATCCTTTCCGGTCAAAAATGGCAAACTGGACTGGTCCAGTCCAATTATCCATC
CCGCCCTGCAGAACCGGAATCTGACCGCTTATGGATACCGATTTGTAGATCACGACAGAAGCATTAGCAT
GTCCGAGTTCCGCGAAGTCTATAATAAAGACGATTTGATGAGGATCGAACTGGCTCAGGGCACCTCTTCC
AGGCGCTACCTGCGGGTGGAAATGCCCGGCGAGAAATTCCTGGCCTGGTTTGGGGAGAATTCCATTTCCC
TCGGGTCCTCCTTCAAGTTTAGCGTGTCAGAAGTCTTCGATAACAAAATATATACCGAAAACGCTGAATT
CACAAAGTTTTTGCCCAAGCCGAGGGAAGACAATAAACATAACGGCACAATCTTCTTTGAACTGGTGGGG
CCTCGAGTCATCTTCAATTACATCGTGGGAGGGGCTGCCTCATCACTTAAAGAGATTTTTAGCGAAGCCG
GTAAAGAGCGGTCC
